>Addgene plasmid #241467 | pMIHP-12531 HAT.E.HA | addgene full sequence | sequence record 481845 | Addgene NGS Result
TTTTCCCAGTCACGACGTTGTAAAACGACGGCGCAAGGAATGGTGCATGCAAGGAGATGGCGCCCAACAG
TCCCCCGGCCACGGGGCCTGCCACCATACCCACGCCGAAACAAGCGCTCATGAGCCCGAAGTGGCGAGCC
CGATCTTCCCCATCGGTGATGTCGGCGATATAGGCGCCAGCAACCGCACCTGTGGCGCCGGTGATGCCGG
CCACGATGCGTCCGGCGTAGAGGCGATTAGTCCAATTTGTTAAAGACAGGATATCAGTGGTCCAGGCTCT
AGTTTTGACTCAACAATATCACCAGCTGAAGCCTATAGAGTACGAGCCATAGATAAAATAAAAGATTTTA
TTTAGTCTCCAGAAAAAGGGGGGAATGAAAGACCCCACCTGTAGGTTTGGCAAGCTAGCTTAAGTAACGC
CATTTTGCAAGGCATGGAAAATACATAACTGAGAATAGAGAAGTTCAGATCAAGGTTAGGAACAGAGAGA
CAGCAGAATATGGGCCAAACAGGATATCTGTGGTAAGCAGTTCCTGCCCCGGCTCAGGGCCAAGAACAGA
TGGTCCCCAGATGCGGTCCCGCCCTCAGCAGTTTCTAGAGAACCATCAGATGTTTCCAGGGTGCCCCAAG
GACCTGAAATGACCCTGTGCCTTATTTGAACTAACCAATCAGTTCGCTTCTCGCTTCTGTTCGCGCGCTT
CTGCTCCCCGAGCTCAATAAAAGAGCCCACAACCCCTCACTCGGCGCGCCAGTCCTCCGATAGACTGCGT
CGCCCGGGTACCCGTATTCCCAATAAAGCCTCTTGCTGTTTGCATCCGAATCGTGGACTCGCTGATCCTT
GGGAGGGTCTCCTCAGATTGATTGACTGCCCACCTCGGGGGTCTTTCATTTGGAGGTTCCACCGAGATTT
GGAGACCCCTGCCCAGGGACCACCGACCCCCCCGCCGGGAGGTAAGCTGGCCAGCGGTCGTTTCGTGTCT
GTCTCTGTCTTTGTGCGTGTTTGTGCCGGCATCTAATGTTTGCGCCTGCGTCTGTACTAGTTAGCTAACT
AGCTCTGTATCTGGCGGACCCGTGGTGGAACTGACGAGTTCTGAACACCCGGCCGCAACCCTGGGAGACG
TCCCAGGGACTTTGGGGGCCGTTTTTGTGGCCCGACCTGAGGAAGGGAGTCGATGTGGAATCCGACCCCG
TCAGGATATGTGGTTCTGGTAGGAGACGAGAACCTAAAACAGTTCCCGCCTCCGTCTGAATTTTTGCTTT
CGGTTTGGAACCGAAGCCGCGCGTCTTGTCTGCTGCAGCGCTGCAGCATCGTTCTGTGTTGTCTCTGTCT
GACTGTGTTTCTGTATTTGTCTGAAAATTAGGGCCAGACTGTTACCACTCCCTTAAGTTTGACCTTAGGT
CACTGGAAAGATGTCGAGCGGATCGCTCACAACCAGTCGGTAGATGTCAAGAAGAGACGTTGGGTTACCT
TCTGCTCTGCAGAATGGCCAACCTTTAACGTCGGATGGCCGCGAGACGGCACCTTTAACCGAGACCTCAT
CACCCAGGTTAAGATCAAGGTCTTTTCACCTGGCCCGCATGGACACCCAGACCAGGTCCCCTACATCGTG
ACCTGGGAAGCCTTGGCTTTTGACCCCCCTCCCTGGGTCAAGCCCTTTGTACACCCTAAGCCTCCGCCTC
CTCTTCCTCCATCCGCCCCGTCTCTCCCCCTTGAACCTCCTCGTTCGACCCCGCCTCGATCCTCCCTTTA
TCCAGCCCTCACTCCTTCTCTAGGCGCCGGAATTCCGAACAGTCTTCCGTAATAGAAGACACAAGGCTCG
AGCGGGATCAATTCCGCCCCCCCCCTAACGTTACTGGCCGAAGCCGCTTGGAATAAGGCCGGTGTGCGTT
TGTCTATATGTTATTTTCCACCATATTGCCGTCTTTTGGCAATGTGAGGGCCCGGAAACCTGGCCCTGTC
TTCTTGACGAGCATTCCTAGGGGTCTTTCCCCTCTCGCCAAAGGAATGCAAGGTCTGTTGAATGTCGTGA
AGGAAGCAGTTCCTCTGGAAGCTTCTTGAAGACAAACAACGTCTGTAGCGACCCTTTGCAGGCAGCGGAA
CCCCCCACCTGGCGACAGGTGCCTCTGCGGCCAAAAGCCACGTGTATAAGATACACCTGCAAAGGCGGCA
CAACCCCAGTGCCACGTTGTGAGTTGGATAGTTGTGGAAAGAGTCAAATGGCTCTCCTCAAGCGTATTCA
ACAAGGGGCTGAAGGATGCCCAGAAGGTACCCCATTGTATGGGATCTGATCTGGGGCCTCGGTGCACATG
CTTTACATGTGTTTAGTCGAGGTTAAAAAAACGTCTAGGCCCCCCGAACCACGGGGACGTGGTTTTCCTT
TGAAAAACACGATAATACCATGCCAGAGCCTTCTAAGTCTGCACCAGCCCCTAAGAAGGGATCTAAGAAA
GCCATCTCTAAGGCGCAGAAGAAGGATGGCAAGAAGCGCAAGCGCAGCCGCAAGGAGAGCTATTCGGTGT
ACGTGTACAAGGTGCTGAAGCAAGTGCACCCCGACACCGGCATCTCCTCCAAGGCCATGGGCATCATGAA
CTCGTTCGTGAACGACATCTTCGAGCGCATCGCGAGCGAGGCGTCCCGCCTGGCGCATTACAACAAGCGC
TCGACCATCACGTCCCGGGAGATCCAGACGGCCGTGCGCCTGCTGCTGCCCGGGGAGCTGGCCAAGCACG
CCGTGTCGGAGGGCACTAAGGCCGTCACCAAGTACACCAGCTCCAAGGACCCACCGGTCGCCACCGGATC
CACGGTCGCCACCATGGGCAAGGACCACCTGATCCACAACGTGCACAAGGAGTTCCACGCCCACGCCCAC
AACAAGGGAGGAGGCGGGGGAGGGGGGGCACCTGTGCCCTATCCAGATCCCCTGGAGCCTAGGGGAGGAG
GCGGGGGAGGGTACCCATACGATGTGCCAGATTACGCTGGCATGCTGATGGTGTAAGCGGCCGCGACTCT
AGAGTCGACCTGCAGGCATGCAAGCTTCAGGTAGCCGGCTAACGTTAACAACCGGTACCTCTAGAACTAT
AGCTAGCATGCGCAAATTTAAAGCGCTGATATCGATAAAATAAAAGATTTTATTTAGTCTCCAGAAAAAG
GGGGGAATGAAAGACCCCACCTGTAGGTTTGGCAAGCTAGCTTAAGTAACGCCATTTTGCAAGGCATGGA
AAATACATAACTGAGAATAGAGAAGTTCAGATCAAGGTTAGGAACAGAGAGACAGCAGAATATGGGCCAA
ACAGGATATCTGTGGTAAGCAGTTCCTGCCCCGGCTCAGGGCCAAGAACAGATGGTCCCCAGATGCGGTC
CCGCCCTCAGCAGTTTCTAGAGAACCATCAGATGTTTCCAGGGTGCCCCAAGGACCTGAAATGACCCTGT
GCCTTATTTGAACTAACCAATCAGTTCGCTTCTCGCTTCTGTTCGCGCGCTTCTGCTCCCCGAGCTCAAT
AAAAGAGCCCACAACCCCTCACTCGGCGCGCCAGTCCTCCGATAGACTGCGTCGCCCGGGTACCCGTGTA
TCCAATAAACCCTCTTGCAGTTGCATCCGACTTGTGGTCTCGCTGTTCCTTGGGAGGGTCTCCTCTGAGT
GATTGACTACCCGTCAGCGGGGGTCTTTCATGGGTAACAGTTTCTTGAAGTTGGAGAACAACATTCTGAG
GGTAGGAGTCGAATATTAAGTAATCCTGACTCAATTAGCCACTGTTTTGAATCCACATACTCCAATACTC
CTGAAATAGTTCATTATGGACAGCGCAGAAAGAGCTGGGGAGAATTGTGAAATTGTTATCCGCTCACAAT
TCCACACAACATACGAGCCGGAAGCATAAAGTGTAAAGCCTGGGGTGCCTAATGAGTGAGCTAACTCACA
TTAATTGCGTTGCGCTCACTGCCCGCTTTCCAGTCGGGAAACCTGTCGTGCCAGCTGCATTAATGAATCG
GCCAACGCGCGGGGAGAGGCGGTTTGCGTATTGGGCGCTCTTCCGCTTCCTCGCTCACTGACTCGCTGCG
CTCGGTCGTTCGGCTGCGGCGAGCGGTATCAGCTCACTCAAAGGCGGTAATACGGTTATCCACAGAATCA
GGGGATAACGCAGGAAAGAACATGTGAGCAAAAGGCCAGCAAAAGGCCAGGAACCGTAAAAAGGCCGCGT
TGCTGGCGTTTTTCCATAGGCTCCGCCCCCCTGACGAGCATCACAAAAATCGACGCTCAAGTCAGAGGTG
GCGAAACCCGACAGGACTATAAAGATACCAGGCGTTTCCCCCTGGAAGCTCCCTCGTGCGCTCTCCTGTT
CCGACCCTGCCGCTTACCGGATACCTGTCCGCCTTTCTCCCTTCGGGAAGCGTGGCGCTTTCTCATAGCT
CACGCTGTAGGTATCTCAGTTCGGTGTAGGTCGTTCGCTCCAAGCTGGGCTGTGTGCACGAACCCCCCGT
TCAGCCCGACCGCTGCGCCTTATCCGGTAACTATCGTCTTGAGTCCAACCCGGTAAGACACGACTTATCG
CCACTGGCAGCAGCCACTGGTAACAGGATTAGCAGAGCGAGGTATGTAGGCGGTGCTACAGAGTTCTTGA
AGTGGTGGCCTAACTACGGCTACACTAGAAGAACAGTATTTGGTATCTGCGCTCTGCTGAAGCCAGTTAC
CTTCGGAAAAAGAGTTGGTAGCTCTTGATCCGGCAAACAAACCACCGCTGGTAGCGGTGGTTTTTTTGTT
TGCAAGCAGCAGATTACGCGCAGAAAAAAAGGATCTCAAGAAGATCCTTTGATCTTTTCTACGGGGTCTG
ACGCTCAGTGGAACGAAAACTCACGTTAAGGGATTTTGGTCATGAGATTATCAAAAAGGATCTTCACCTA
GATCCTTTTAAATTAAAAATGAAGTTTTAAATCAATCTAAAGTATATATGAGTAAACTTGGTCTGACAGT
TACCAATGCTTAATCAGTGAGGCACCTATCTCAGCGATCTGTCTATTTCGTTCATCCATAGTTGCCTGAC
TCCCCGTCGTGTAGATAACTACGATACGGGAGGGCTTACCATCTGGCCCCAGTGCTGCAATGATACCGCG
AGACCCACGCTCACCGGCTCCAGATTTATCAGCAATAAACCAGCCAGCCGGAAGGGCCGAGCGCAGAAGT
GGTCCTGCAACTTTATCCGCCTCCATCCAGTCTATTAATTGTTGCCGGGAAGCTAGAGTAAGTAGTTCGC
CAGTTAATAGTTTGCGCAACGTTGTTGCCATTGCTACAGGCATCGTGGTGTCACGCTCGTCGTTTGGTAT
GGCTTCATTCAGCTCCGGTTCCCAACGATCAAGGCGAGTTACATGATCCCCCATGTTGTGCAAAAAAGCG
GTTAGCTCCTTCGGTCCTCCGATCGTTGTCAGAAGTAAGTTGGCCGCAGTGTTATCACTCATGGTTATGG
CAGCACTGCATAATTCTCTTACTGTCATGCCATCCGTAAGATGCTTTTCTGTGACTGGTGAGTACTCAAC
CAAGTCATTCTGAGAATAGTGTATGCGGCGACCGAGTTGCTCTTGCCCGGCGTCAATACGGGATAATACC
GCGCCACATAGCAGAACTTTAAAAGTGCTCATCATTGGAAAACGTTCTTCGGGGCGAAAACTCTCAAGGA
TCTTACCGCTGTTGAGATCCAGTTCGATGTAACCCACTCGTGCACCCAACTGATCTTCAGCATCTTTTAC
TTTCACCAGCGTTTCTGGGTGAGCAAAAACAGGAAGGCAAAATGCCGCAAAAAAGGGAATAAGGGCGACA
CGGAAATGTTGAATACTCATACTCTTCCTTTTTCAATATTATTGAAGCATTTATCAGGGTTATTGTCTCA
TGAGCGGATACATATTTGAATGTATTTAGAAAAATAAACAAATAGGGGTTCCGCGCACATTTCCCCGAAA
AGTGCCACCTGACGTCTAAGAAACCATTATTATCATGACATTAACCTATAAAAATAGGCGTATCACGAGG
CCCTTTCGTCTCGCGCGTTTCGGTGATGACGGTGAAAACCTCTGACACATGCAGCTCCCGGAGACGGTCA
CAGCTTGTCTGTAAGCGGATGCCGGGAGCAGACAAGCCCGTCAGGGCGCGTCAGCGGGTGTTGGCGGGTG
TCGGGGCTGGCTTAACTATGCGGCATCAGAGCAGATTGTACTGAGAGTGCACCATATGCGGTGTGAAATA
CCGCACAGATGCGTAAGGAGAAAATACCGCATCAGGCGCCATTCGCCATTCAGGCTGCGCAACTGTTGGG
AAGGGCGATCGGTGCGGGCCTCTTCGCTATTACGCCAGCTGGCGAAAGGGGGATGTGCTGCAAGGCGATT
AAGTTGGGTAACGCCAGGG
Features (pLannotate 1.2.2; 20 found; start..end, strand, type, name):
     32..233     -  CDS            TcR (fragment): tetracycline efflux protein; tet; confers resistance to tetracycline
    234..332     +  CDS            env (fragment): murine leukemia virus gPr80 envelope polyprotein precursor; env; proteolytically cleaved into gp70SU and p15TM subunits
    374..890     +  LTR            5' LTR: 5' long terminal repeat from murine embryonic stem cell virus
    954..1295    +  misc_feature   MESV Ψ: packaging signal of murine embryonic stem cell virus
   1362..1778    +  CDS            gag (truncated): truncated Moloney murine leukemia virus (MMLV) gag gene lacking the start codon
   1837..2397    +  misc_feature   IRES: internal ribosome entry site (IRES) of the encephalomyocarditis virus (EMCV)
   2400..2777    +  CDS            H2bc3: H2B1B_MOUSE - Also known as Hist1h2bb Experimental evidence at protein level: Swiss-Prot protein existence level 1. Core component of nucleosome. Nucleosomes wrap and compact DNA into chromatin, limiting DNA accessibility to the cellular machineries which require DNA as a template. Histones thereby play a central role in transcription regulation, DNA repair, DNA replication and chromosomal stability. DNA accessibility is regulated via a complex set of post-translational modifications of histones, also called histone code, and nucleosome remodeling. From Mus musculus (Mouse).
   2952..2978    +  CDS            3xHA (fragment): three tandem HA epitope tags
   3007..3037    +  misc_feature   MCS (fragment): pUC18/19 multiple cloning site
   3157..3671    +  LTR            3' LTR: 3' long terminal repeat from murine embryonic stem cell virus
   3833..3849    -  protein_bind   lac operator: The lac repressor binds to the lac operator to inhibit transcription in E. coli. This inhibition can be relieved by adding lactose or isopropyl-β-D-thiogalactopyranoside (IPTG). lac repressor encoded by lacI
   3857..3887    -  promoter       lac promoter: promoter for the E. coli lac operon
   3902..3923    -  protein_bind   CAP binding site: CAP binding activates transcription in the presence of cAMP. E. coli catabolite activator protein
   3936..4028    -  CDS            lacI (fragment): lac repressor; lacI; The lac repressor binds to the lac operator to inhibit transcription in E. coli. This inhibition can be relieved by adding lactose or isopropyl-β-D-thiogalactopyranoside (IPTG).
   4211..4799    -  rep_origin     ori: high-copy-number ColE1/pMB1/pBR322/pUC origin of replication
   4970..5830    -  CDS            AmpR: β-lactamase; bla; confers resistance to ampicillin, carbenicillin, and related antibiotics
   5831..5935    -  promoter       AmpR promoter: bla
   6030..6065    +  CDS            rop (fragment): Rop protein, which maintains plasmids at low copy number; rop
   6167..6266    +  misc_feature   bom (fragment): basis of mobility region from pBR322
   6272..32      -  CDS            lacZα (fragment) (across the origin): LacZα fragment of β-galactosidase; lacZ fragment
