[The description below was written by a language model from this plasmid's Addgene catalogue record and pLannotate feature annotations shown in this document.]
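Description:
pMIHP-12531 HAT.E.HA is an empty-backbone gammaretroviral vector of about 6.4 kb, built on p.MIHP, which the record describes as a derivative of p.MIGII in which the GFP reporter has been replaced by an epitope-tagged histone. It is propagated in E. coli through a high-copy ColE1/pUC-type origin and selected with ampicillin via the β-lactamase gene. Short remnants of tetracycline resistance, lacZα, lacI, rop and bom sequences are annotated only as non-functional fragments left over from earlier cloning vectors. A recombination-deficient "stable" strain is recommended, consistent with the repeated LTRs.

The viral cassette is flanked by murine embryonic stem cell virus 5' and 3' LTRs. It contains the MESV Ψ packaging signal and a truncated MMLV gag region lacking its start codon, which together support packaging of the genomic RNA when viral proteins are supplied in trans. Downstream, an EMCV IRES drives translation of a mouse histone H2B (H2bc3) coding sequence. According to the catalogue, this carries a combination of HAT, E and HA epitopes; the automated annotation picks up only an HA fragment, so the HAT and E tags rest on the catalogue fields.

No gene of interest is present, and one would presumably be placed upstream of the IRES, as in the parental bicistronic design, although the table does not annotate a cloning site there. The nuclear histone–epitope fusion acts as a "Flow Code" barcode, derived in part from Pro-Code vectors, so that transduced cells can be identified by antibody staining for a specific epitope combination. The record also says the plasmid is to be used with mRNAs, without further explanation.
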