Addgene plasmid #241467: pMIHP-12531 HAT.E.HA
Purpose: (Empty Backbone) HAT.E.HA Flow Code Plasmid This plasmid is to be used with mRNAs.
Depositing lab: Adrian Liston. Depositing organization: Babraham Institute.
Backbone
  Vector backbone: p.MIHP — made from p.MIGII with the GFP element being replaced with the histone epitopes
  Vector type: Retroviral
  Tag / fusion protein: HAT; E; HA
Growth in bacteria
  Bacterial resistance: Ampicillin, 100 μg/mL
  Growth temperature: 30°C
  Growth strain: NEB Stable
  Copy number: Unknown
Gene/Insert
  Gene/Insert name: None
Resource information
  A portion of this plasmid was derived from a plasmid made by: The plasmids were generated using pro-code vectors received from Dr Brian Brown at Mount Sinai and we have their permission via email for these to be deposited.
Terms and licenses: Academic/Nonprofit Terms; Industry Terms: Not Available to Industry
Depositor comments: Any stbl competent cell strain can be used for growing this plasmid.
How to cite: pMIHP-12531 HAT.E.HA was a gift from Adrian Liston (Addgene plasmid # 241467 ; http://n2t.net/addgene:241467 ; RRID:Addgene_241467)
